>Addgene plasmid #45941 | pTDpelB-CTwinStrep | addgene full sequence | sequence record 381310 | Addgene NGS Result
CTTGGACTCCTGTTGATAGATCCAGTAATGACCTCAGAACTCCATCTGGATTTGTTCAGAACGCTCGGTT
GCCGCCGGGCGTTTTTTATTGGTGAGAATCCAGGGGTCCCCAATAATTACGATTTACGTATTTAAATGAA
CCTTGACCGAACGCAGCGGTGGTAACGGCGCAGTGGCGGTTTTCATGGCTTGTTATGACTGTTTTTTTGG
GGTACAGTCTATGCCTCGGGCATCCAAGCAGCAAGCGCGTTACGCCGTGGGTCGATGTTTGATGTTATGG
AGCAGCAACGATGTTACGCAGCAGGGCAGTCGCCCTAAAACAAAGTTAAACATCATGAGGGAAGCGGTGA
TCGCCGAAGTATCGACTCAACTATCAGAGGTAGTTGGCGTCATCGAGCGCCATCTCGAACCGACGTTGCT
GGCCGTACATTTGTACGGCTCCGCAGTGGATGGCGGCCTGAAGCCACACAGTGATATTGATTTGCTGGTT
ACGGTGACCGTAAGGCTTGATGAAACAACGCGGCGAGCTTTGATCAACGACCTTTTGGAAACTTCGGCTT
CCCCTGGAGAGAGCGAGATTCTCCGCGCTGTAGAAGTCACCATTGTTGTGCACGACGACATCATTCCGTG
GCGTTATCCAGCTAAGCGCGAACTGCAATTTGGAGAATGGCAGCGCAATGACATTCTTGCAGGTATCTTC
GAGCCAGCCACGATCGACATTGATCTGGCTATCTTGCTGACAAAAGCAAGAGAACATAGCGTTGCCTTGG
TAGGTCCAGCGGCGGAGGAACTCTTTGATCCGGTTCCTGAACAGGATCTATTTGAGGCGCTAAATGAAAC
CTTAACGCTATGGAACTCGCCGCCCGACTGGGCTGGCGATGAGCGAAATGTAGTGCTTACGTTGTCCCGC
ATTTGGTACAGCGCAGTAACCGGCAAAATCGCGCCGAAGGATGTCGCTGCCGACTGGGCAATGGAGCGCC
TGCCGGCCCAGTATCAGCCCGTCATACTTGAAGCTAGACAGGCTTATCTTGGACAAGAAGAAGATCGCTT
GGCCTCGCGCGCAGATCAGTTGGAAGAATTTGTCCACTACGTGAAAGGCGAGATCACCAAGGTAGTCGGC
AAATAAGACAATTGTCCTTTTCCGCTGCATAACCCTGCTTCGGGGTCATTATAGCGATTTTTTCGGTATA
TCCATCCTTTTTCGCACGATATACAGGATTTTGCCAAAGGGTTCGTGTAGACTTTCCTTGGTGTATCCAA
CGGCGTCAGCCGGGCAGGATAGGTGAAGTAGGCCCACCCGCGAGCGGGTGTTCCTTCTTCACTGTCCCTT
ATTCGCACCTGGCGGTGCTCAACGGGAATCCTGCTCTGCGAGGCTGGCCGTAGGCCGGCCGCGATGCAGG
TGGCTGCTGAACCCCCAGCCGGAACTGACCCCACAAGGCCCTAGCGTTTGCAATGCACCAGGTCATCATT
GACCCAGGCGTGTTCCACCAGGCCGCTGCCTCGCAACTCTTCGCAGGCTTCGCCGACCTGCTCGCGCCAC
TTCTTCACGCGGGTGGAATCCGATCCGCACATGAGGCGGAAGGTTTCCAGCTTGAGCGGGTACGGCTCCC
GGTGCGAGCTGAAATAGTCGAACATCCGTCGGGCCGTCGGCGACAGCTTGCGGTACTTCTCCCATATGAA
TTTCGTGTAGTGGTCGCCAGCAAACAGCACGACGATTTCCTCGTCGATCAGGACCTGGCAACGGGACGTT
TTCTTGCCACGGTCCAGGACGCGGAAGCGGTGCAGCAGCGACACCGATTCCAGGTGCCCAACGCGGTCGG
ACGTGAAGCCCATCGCCGTCGCCTGTAGGCGCGACAGGCATTCCTCGGCCTTCGTGTAATACCGGCCATT
GATCGACCAGCCCAGGTCCTGGCAAAGCTCGTAGAACGTGAAGGTGATCGGCTCGCCGATAGGGGTGCGC
TTCGCGTACTCCAACACCTGCTGCCACACCAGTTCGTCATCGTCGGCCCGCAGCTCGACGCCGGTGTAGG
TGATCTTCACGTCCTTGTTGACGTGGAAAATGACCTTGTTTTGCAGCGCCTCGCGCGGGATTTTCTTGTT
GCGCGTGGTGAACAGGGCAGAGCGGGCCGTGTCGTTTGGCATCGCTCGCATCGTGTCCGGCCACGGCGCA
ATATCGAACAAGGAAAGCTGCATTTCCTTGATCTGCTGCTTCGTGTGTTTCAGCAACGCGGCCTGCTTGG
CTTCGCTGACCTGTTTTGCCAGGTCCTCGCCGGCGGTTTTTCGCTTCTTGGTCGTCATAGTTCCTCGCGT
GTCGATGGTCATCGACTTCGCCAAACCTGCCGCCTCCTGTTCGAGACGACGCGAACGCTCCACGGCGGCC
GATGGCGCGGGCAGGGCAGGGGGAGCCAGTTGCACGCTGTCGCGCTCGATCTTGGCCGTAGCTTGCTGGA
CTATCGAGCCGACGGACTGGAAGGTTTCGCGGGGCGCACGCATGACGGTGCGGCTTGCGATGGTTTCGGC
ATCCTCGGCGGAAAACCCCGCGTCGATCAGTTCTTGCCTGTATGCCTTCCGGTCAAACGTCCGATTCATT
CACCCTCCTTGCGGGATTGCCCCGGAATTAATTCCCCGGATCGATCCGTCGATCTTGATCCCCTGCGCCA
TCAGATCCTTGGCGGCAAGAAAGCCATCCAGTTTACTTTGCAGGGCTTCCCAACCTTACCAGAGGGCGCC
CCAGCTGGCAATTCCGGTTCGCTTGCTGTCCATAAAACCGCCCAGTCTAGCTATCGCCATGTAAGCCCAC
TGCAAGCTACCTGCTTTCTCTTTGCGCTTGCGTTTTCCCTTGTCCAGATAGCCCAGTAGCTGACATTCAT
CCGGGGTCAGCACCGTTTCTGCGGACTGGCTTTCTACGTGGCTGCCATTTTTGGGGTGAGGCCGTTCGCG
GCCGAGGGGCGCAGCCCCTGGGGGGATGGGAGGCCCGCGTTAGCGGGCCGGGAGGGTTCGAGAAGGGGGG
GCACCCCCCTTCGGCGTGCGCGGTCACGCGCACAGGGCGCAGCCCTGGTTAAAAACAAGGTTTATAAATA
TTGGTTTAAAAGCAGGTTAAAAGACAGGTTAGCGGTGGCCGAAAAACGGGCGGAAACCCTTGCAAATGCT
GGATTTTCTGCCTGTGGACAGCCCCTCAAATGTCAATAGGTGCGCCCCTCATCTGTCAGCACTCTGCCCC
TCAAGTGTCAAGGATCGCGCCCCTCATCTGTCAGTAGTCGCGCCCCTCAAGTGTCAATACCGCAGGGCAC
TTATCCCCAGGCTTGTCCACATCATCTGTGGGAAACTCGCGTAAAATCAGGCGTTTTCGCCGATTTGCGA
GGCTGGCCAGCTCCACGTCGCCGGCCGAAATCGAGCCTGCCCCTCATCTGTCAACGCCGCGCCGGGTGAG
TCGGCCCCTCAAGTGTCAACGTCCGCCCCTCATCTGTCAGTGAGGGCCAAGTTTTCCGCGAGGTATCCAC
AACGCCGGCGGCCCTACATGGCTCTGCTGTAGTGAGTGGGTTGCGCTCCGGCAGCGGTCCTGATCCCCCG
CAGAAAAAAAGGATCTCAAGAAGATCCTTTGATCTTTTCTACGGCGCGCCCAGCTGTCTAGGGCGGCGGA
TTTGTCCTACTCAGGAGAGCGTTCACCGACAAACAACAGATAAAACGAAAGGCCCAGTCTTTCGACTGAG
CCTTTCGTTTTATTTGATGCCTTTAATTAATTGACACCATCGAATGGTGCAAAACCTTTCGCGGTATGGC
ATGATAGCGCCCGGAAGAGAGTCAATTCAGGGTGGTGAATGTGAAACCAGTAACGTTATACGATGTCGCA
GAGTATGCCGGTGTCTCTTATCAGACCGTTTCCCGCGTGGTGAACCAGGCCAGCCACGTTTCTGCGAAAA
CGCGGGAAAAAGTGGAAGCGGCGATGGCGGAGCTGAATTACATTCCCAACCGCGTGGCACAACAACTGGC
GGGCAAACAGTCGTTGCTGATTGGCGTTGCCACCTCCAGTCTGGCCCTGCACGCGCCGTCGCAAATTGTC
GCGGCGATTAAATCTCGCGCCGATCAACTGGGTGCCAGCGTGGTGGTGTCGATGGTAGAACGAAGCGGCG
TCGAAGCCTGTAAAGCGGCGGTGCACAATCTTCTCGCGCAACGCGTCAGTGGGCTGATCATTAACTATCC
GCTGGATGACCAGGATGCCATTGCTGTGGAAGCTGCCTGCACTAATGTTCCGGCGTTATTTCTTGATGTC
TCTGACCAGACACCCATCAACAGTATTATTTTCTCCCATGAAGACGGTACGCGACTGGGCGTGGAGCATC
TGGTCGCATTGGGTCACCAGCAAATCGCGCTGTTAGCGGGCCCATTAAGTTCTGTCTCGGCGCGTCTGCG
TCTGGCTGGCTGGCATAAATATCTCACTCGCAATCAAATTCAGCCGATAGCGGAACGGGAAGGCGACTGG
AGTGCCATGTCCGGTTTTCAACAAACCATGCAAATGCTGAATGAGGGCATCGTTCCCACTGCGATGCTGG
TTGCCAACGATCAGATGGCGCTGGGCGCAATGCGCGCCATTACCGAGTCCGGGCTGCGCGTTGGTGCGGA
TATCTCGGTAGTGGGATACGACGATACCGAAGACAGCTCATGTTATATCCCGCCGTTAACCACCATCAAA
CAGGATTTTCGCCTGCTGGGGCAAACCAGCGTGGACCGCTTGCTGCAACTCTCTCAGGGCCAGGCGGTGA
AGGGCAATCAGCTGTTGCCCGTCTCACTGGTGAAAAGAAAAACCACCCTGGCGCCCAATACGCAAACCGC
CTCTCCCCGCGCGTTGGCCGATTCATTAATGCAGCTGGCACGACAGGTTTCCCGACTGGAAAGCGGGCAG
TGAGCGCAACGCAATTAATGTAAGTTAGCGCGAATTGATCTGGTTTGACAGCTTATCATCGACTGCACGG
TGCACCAATGCTTCTGGCGTCAGGCAGCCATCGGAAGCTGTGGTATGGCTGTGCAGGTCGTAAATCACTG
CATAATTCGTGTCGCTCAAGGCGCACTCCCGTTCTGGATAATGTTTTTTGCGCCGACATCATAACGGTTC
TGGCAAATATTCTGAAATGAGCTGTTGACAATTAATCATCCGGCTCGTATAATGTGTGGAATTGTGAGCG
GATAACAATTTCACACCCTAGGCCGCGGCCGCGCGAATTGTTAACTTTAAGAAGGAGATATACATATGAA
GTACCTGCTGCCGACCGCCGCCGCCGGCCTGCTGCTGCTGGCCGCCCAGCCGGCCATGGCCGATCCGAAT
TCGAGCTCCGTCGACTCTAGAGCGGCCGCACTCGAGAGCGCTTGGAGCCACCCGCAGTTCGAGAAAGGTG
GAGGTTCCGGAGGTGGATCGGGAGGTTCGGCGTGGAGCCACCCGCAGTTCGAAAAATAATGATGAAAGCT
TGCGGCCGCGTCGTGACTGGGAAAACCCTGGCGACTAGT
Features (pLannotate 1.2.2; 19 found; start..end, strand, type, name):
      5..99      +  terminator     lambda t0 terminator: transcription terminator from phage lambda
    272..328     +  CDS            GmR (fragment): gentamycin acetyltransferase; aacC1; confers resistance to gentamycin
    335..1126    +  CDS            SmR: aminoglycoside adenylyltransferase (Murphy, 1985); aadA; confers resistance to spectinomycin and streptomycin
   1272..1380    +  oriT           oriT: incP origin of transfer
   1441..2589    -  CDS            trfA: trans-acting replication protein that binds to and activates oriV
   2641..2922    -  CDS            tnpA (fragment): TN5P_ECOLX - Also known as tnp. Experimental evidence at protein level: Swiss-Prot protein existence level 1. Mediates transposition of transposon Tn5 by a 'cut and paste' mechanism. First, the monomeric transposase binds the 19 bp inverted DNA repeats flanking the transposon. Then, dimerization of the DNA- bound transposase creates a synaptic DNA complex. After nicking of the first DNA strand, excision of the transposon proceeds through a series of intermediates. The transposase then mediates the insertion of the transposon at a new site by strand transfer. The activity of the wild- type tran
   2982..3513    -  rep_origin     oriV: incP origin of replication
   3569..3604    -  rep_origin     CloDF13 ori (fragment): Plasmids containing the CloDF13 (CDF) origin of replication can be propagated in E. coli cells that contain additional plasmids with compatible origins.
   3640..3726    -  terminator     rrnB T1 terminator: Escherichia coli rrnB; transcription terminator T1 from the E. coli rrnB gene
   3743..3820    +  promoter       lacIq promoter: lacI (mutant); In the lacIq allele, a single base change in the promoter boosts expression of the lacI gene about 10-fold.
   3821..4903    +  CDS            lacI: lac repressor; lacI; The lac repressor binds to the lac operator to inhibit transcription in E. coli. This inhibition can be relieved by adding lactose or isopropyl-β-D-thiogalactopyranoside (IPTG).
   4945..4962    +  promoter       tet promoter (fragment): E. coli promoter for tetracycline efflux protein gene
   4958..5059    -  CDS            yciV (fragment): RNAAM_ECOLI - Also known as trpH From Escherichia coli (strain K12).
   5135..5164    +  promoter       trc promoter: strong E. coli promoter; hybrid between the trp and lac UV5 promoters
   5172..5188    +  protein_bind   lac operator: The lac repressor binds to the lac operator to inhibit transcription in E. coli. This inhibition can be relieved by adding lactose or isopropyl-β-D-thiogalactopyranoside (IPTG). lac repressor encoded by lacI
   5221..5238    +  RBS            RBS (fragment): efficient ribosome binding site from bacteriophage T7 gene 10 (Olins and Rangwala, 1989)
   5246..5311    +  CDS            pel1 (fragment): PLY1_PECAS - Also known as pelA. Experimental evidence at protein level: Swiss-Prot protein existence level 1. Involved in maceration and soft-rotting of plant tissue. From Pectobacterium atrosepticum (strain SCRI 1043 / ATCC BAA-672) (Erwinia carotovora subsp. atroseptica).
   5357..5442    +  CDS            Twin-Strep-tag (fragment): two Strep-Tag®II moieties connected by a linker for enhanced binding to Strep-Tactin®, an engineered form of streptavidin (Schmidt et al., 2013)
   5469..5493    +  CDS            lacZα (fragment): LacZα fragment of β-galactosidase; lacZ fragment
