[The description below was written by a language model from this plasmid's Addgene catalogue record and pLannotate feature annotations shown in this document.]
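Description:
pTDpelB-CTwinStrep is an empty bacterial expression backbone derived from the SEVA vector pSEVA424, designed for producing proteins that carry an N-terminal PelB leader and a C-terminal Twin-Strep-tag. It was made by placing a synthetic fragment containing a ribosome binding site, the PelB signal sequence, a customized multiple cloning site and the tag into the EcoRI/HindIII sites of the parent vector. The 5.5 kb sequence replicates at low copy from the broad-host-range RK2 (IncP) system, with oriV and the trans-acting replication gene trfA both annotated. An incP oriT is also present, which would permit conjugative mobilization. Selection relies on the aadA aminoglycoside adenylyltransferase, which confers streptomycin and spectinomycin resistance. Lambda t0 and rrnB T1 terminators flank the functional modules, as is typical of the SEVA layout.

Expression is driven by the trc promoter with a downstream lac operator. It is repressed by plasmid-encoded LacI expressed from the lacIq promoter, so transcription is induced with IPTG or lactose. A gene cloned in frame between the leader and the tag yields a fusion that PelB directs to the periplasm, while the Twin-Strep-tag allows high-affinity capture on Strep-Tactin. The short hits annotated as gentamicin resistance, Tn5 transposase, CloDF13 ori, tet promoter, yciV and lacZα are only fragments and probably represent backbone remnants or incidental matches rather than functional parts.

The depositor tested the plasmid in Escherichia coli K12 and Pseudomonas putida KT2440. It is recommended for protein production, affinity purification, co-purification of protein complexes by Strep protein interaction experiments, and localization studies. The broad host range of the RK2 origin also allows expression yields to be compared across different Gram-negative hosts.
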