Addgene plasmid #45941: pTDpelB-CTwinStrep
Purpose: (Empty Backbone) use to create N-terminal PelB and C-terminal Twin-Strep-tagged fusion proteins for periplasmic translocation via PelB signal sequence
Depositing lab: Thorben Dammeyer. Depositing organization: Technische Universitaet Braunschweig. Publication: Broad host range vectors for expression of proteins with (Twin-) Strep-tag, His-tag and engineered, export optimized yellow fluorescent protein. Dammeyer T, Timmis KN, Tinnefeld P. Microb Cell Fact. 2013 May 20;12(1):49. 10.1186/1475-2859-12-49 PubMed 23687945.
Backbone
  Vector backbone: pSEVA424
  Backbone manufacturer: SEVA (de Lorenzo Lab)
  Modifications to backbone: Insertion of a synthetic MfeI/HindIII fragment providing a new, customized MCS with RBS, PelB leader sequence and C-terminal Twin-Strep-tag in the EcoRI/HindIII sites of pSEVA424
  Vector type: Bacterial Expression
  Promoter: Trc (lactose/IPTG inducible)
  Tag / fusion protein: PelB (N terminal on backbone); Twin-Strep (C terminal on backbone)
Growth in bacteria
  Bacterial resistance: Streptomycin, 50 μg/mL
  Growth temperature: 37°C
  Growth strain: DH5alpha
  Growth instructions: For growth in P.putida KT2440 (30C); on plates use spectinomycin in addition.
  Copy number: Low Copy
Gene/Insert
  Cloning method: Restriction Enzyme
  Sequencing primers: 5′ 5′-TGTGTGGAATTGTGAGCGG-3′; 3′ 5′-ACTTTGTTTTAGGGCGACTG-3′
Terms and licenses: Academic/Nonprofit Terms; Industry Terms: Not Available to Industry
Depositor comments: This plasmid was tested in the Gram-negative soil bacterium Pseudomonas putida KT2440 and Escherichia coli K12 and is especially suited for protein production, affinity purification, protein complex copurification with SPINE (Strep Protein Interaction Experiments) or (co-)localization studies. Due to the broad host range of the RK2 origin of replication, the plasmid facilitates experimental verification of hypothetical proteins and protein production yield assessment in different expression hosts possibly including new isolates. The Supplementary Table S1 in the following publication lists approximately 30 strains in which the RK2 origin of replication should be functional. Silva-Rocha et al., The Standard European Vector Architecture (SEVA): a coherent platform for the analysis and deployment of complex prokaryotic phenotypes. Nucleic Acids Research 2013, 41:D666-675. http://nar.oxfordjournals.org/content/41/D1/D666.long
How to cite: pTDpelB-CTwinStrep was a gift from Thorben Dammeyer (Addgene plasmid # 45941 ; http://n2t.net/addgene:45941 ; RRID:Addgene_45941)
