>Addgene plasmid #45941 | pTDpelB-CTwinStrep | depositor partial sequence | sequence record 69252 | customized MCS (MCSV)
CGTAGCCAATTGTTAACTTTAAGAAGGAGATATACATATGAAGTACCTGCTGCCGACCGCCGCCGCCGGC
CTGCTGCTGCTGGCCGCCCAGCCGGCCATGGCCGATCCGAATTCGAGCTCCGTCGACTCTAGAGCGGCCG
CACTCGAGAGCGCTTGGAGCCACCCGCAGTTCGAGAAAGGTGGAGGTTCCGGAGGTGGATCGGGAGGTTC
GGCGTGGAGCCACCCGCAGTTCGAAAAATAATGATGAAAGCTTGTC
