>Addgene plasmid #45941 | pTDpelB-CTwinStrep | addgene partial sequence | sequence record 70757 | lacI-F 5'-GCTTGCTGCAACTCTCTCAG-3'
AAAGAAAAACCACCCTGGCGCCCAATACGCAAACCGCCTCTCCCCGCGCGTTGGCCGATTCATTAATGCA
GCTGGCACGACAGGTTTCCCGACTGGAAAGCGGGCAGTGAGCGCAACGCAATTAATGTAAGTTAGCGCGA
ATTGATCTGGTTTGACAGCTTATCATCGACTGCACGGTGCACCAATGCTTCTGGCGTCAGGCAGCCATCG
GAAGCTGTGGTATGGCTGTGCAGGTCGTAAATCACTGCATAATTCGTGTCGCTCAAGGCGCACTCCCGTT
CTGGATAATGTTTTTTGCGCCGACATCATAACGGTTCTGGCAAATATTCTGAAATGAGCTGTTGACAATT
AATCATCCGGCTCGTATAATGTGTGGAATTGTGAGCGGATAACAATTTCACACCCTAGGCCGCGGCCGCG
CGAATTGTTAACTTTAAGAAGGAGATATACATATGAAGTACCTGCTGCCGACCGCCGCCGCCGGCCTGCT
GCTGCTGGCCGCCCAGCCGGCCATGGCCGATCCGAATTCGAGCTCCGTCGACTCTAGAGCGGCCGCACTC
GAGAGCGCTTGGAGCCACCCGCAGTTCGAGAAAGGTGGAGGTTCCGGAGGTGGATCGGGAGGTTCGGCGT
GGAGCCACCCGCAGTTCGAAAAATAATGATGAAAGCTTGCGGCCGCGTCGTGACTGGGAAAACCCTGGCG
ACTAGTCTTGGACTCCTGTTGATAGATCCAGTAATGACCTCAGAACTCCATCTGGATTTGTTCAGAACGC
TCGGTTGCCGCCGGGCGTTTTTTATTGGTGAGAATCCAGGGGTCCCCAATAATTACGATTTACGTATTTA
AATGAACCTTGACCGAACGCAGCGGTGGTAACGGCGCAGTGGCGGTTTTCATGGCTTGTTATGACTGTTT
TTTTGGGGTACAGTCTATGCCTCGGGCATCCAAGCAGCAAGCGCGTTACG
