LOCUS       Exported 5498 bp ds-DNA circular SYN 12-MAY-2021
DEFINITION  use to create N-terminal PelB and C-terminal Twin-Strep-tagged
            fusion proteins for periplasmic translocation via PelB signal
            sequence.
ACCESSION   .
VERSION     .
KEYWORDS    pTDpelB-CTwinStrep
SOURCE      synthetic DNA construct
  ORGANISM  synthetic DNA construct
REFERENCE   1 (bases 1 to 5498)
  AUTHORS   Dammeyer T, Timmis KN, Tinnefeld P
  TITLE     Broad host range vectors for expression of proteins with (Twin-)
            Strep-tag, His-tag and engineered, export optimized yellow
            fluorescent protein.
  JOURNAL   Microb Cell Fact. 2013 May 20;12(1):49.
  PUBMED    23687945
REFERENCE   2 (bases 1 to 5498)
  AUTHORS   .
  TITLE     Direct Submission
  JOURNAL   Exported May 12, 2021 from SnapGene Server 1.1.58
            http://www.snapgene.com
FEATURES             Location/Qualifiers
     source          1..5498
                     /organism="synthetic DNA construct"
                     /mol_type="other DNA"
     terminator      5..99
                     /label=lambda t0 terminator
                     /note="transcription terminator from phage lambda"
     CDS             335..1126
                     /codon_start=1
                     /gene="aadA"
                     /product="aminoglycoside adenylyltransferase (Murphy,
                     1985)"
                     /label=SmR
                     /note="confers resistance to spectinomycin and
                     streptomycin"
                     /translation="MREAVIAEVSTQLSEVVGVIERHLEPTLLAVHLYGSAVDGGLKPH
                     SDIDLLVTVTVRLDETTRRALINDLLETSASPGESEILRAVEVTIVVHDDIIPWRYPAK
                     RELQFGEWQRNDILAGIFEPATIDIDLAILLTKAREHSVALVGPAAEELFDPVPEQDLF
                     EALNETLTLWNSPPDWAGDERNVVLTLSRIWYSAVTGKIAPKDVAADWAMERLPAQYQP
                     VILEARQAYLGQEEDRLASRADQLEEFVHYVKGEITKVVGK"
     oriT            1272..1380
                     /note="incP origin of transfer"
     CDS             complement(1441..2589)
                     /codon_start=1
                     /product="trans-acting replication protein that binds to
                     and activates oriV"
                     /label=trfA
                     /translation="MNRTFDRKAYRQELIDAGFSAEDAETIASRTVMRAPRETFQSVGS
                     IVQQATAKIERDSVQLAPPALPAPSAAVERSRRLEQEAAGLAKSMTIDTRGTMTTKKRK
                     TAGEDLAKQVSEAKQAALLKHTKQQIKEMQLSLFDIAPWPDTMRAMPNDTARSALFTTR
                     NKKIPREALQNKVIFHVNKDVKITYTGVELRADDDELVWQQVLEYAKRTPIGEPITFTF
                     YELCQDLGWSINGRYYTKAEECLSRLQATAMGFTSDRVGHLESVSLLHRFRVLDRGKKT
                     SRCQVLIDEEIVVLFAGDHYTKFIWEKYRKLSPTARRMFDYFSSHREPYPLKLETFRLM
                     CGSDSTRVKKWREQVGEACEELRGSGLVEHAWVNDDLVHCKR"
     rep_origin      2981..3512
                     /label=oriV
                     /note="incP origin of replication"
     terminator      3639..3725
                     /gene="Escherichia coli rrnB"
                     /label=rrnB T1 terminator
                     /note="transcription terminator T1 from the E. coli rrnB
                     gene"
     promoter        3742..3819
                     /gene="lacI (mutant)"
                     /label=lacIq promoter
                     /note="In the lacIq allele, a single base change in the
                     promoter boosts expression of the lacI gene about 10-fold."
     CDS             3820..4902
                     /codon_start=1
                     /gene="lacI"
                     /product="lac repressor"
                     /label=lacI
                     /note="The lac repressor binds to the lac operator to
                     inhibit transcription in E. coli. This inhibition can be
                     relieved by adding lactose or
                     isopropyl-beta-D-thiogalactopyranoside (IPTG)."
                     /translation="MKPVTLYDVAEYAGVSYQTVSRVVNQASHVSAKTREKVEAAMAEL
                     NYIPNRVAQQLAGKQSLLIGVATSSLALHAPSQIVAAIKSRADQLGASVVVSMVERSGV
                     EACKAAVHNLLAQRVSGLIINYPLDDQDAIAVEAACTNVPALFLDVSDQTPINSIIFSH
                     EDGTRLGVEHLVALGHQQIALLAGPLSSVSARLRLAGWHKYLTRNQIQPIAEREGDWSA
                     MSGFQQTMQMLNEGIVPTAMLVANDQMALGAMRAITESGLRVGADISVVGYDDTEDSSC
                     YIPPLTTIKQDFRLLGQTSVDRLLQLSQGQAVKGNQLLPVSLVKRKTTLAPNTQTASPR
                     ALADSLMQLARQVSRLESGQ"
     primer_bind     complement(3839..3858)
                     /label=LacI-R
                     /note="LacI, reverse primer"
     promoter        5134..5163
                     /label=trc promoter
                     /note="strong E. coli promoter; hybrid between the trp and
                     lac UV5 promoters"
     protein_bind    5171..5187
                     /label=lac operator
                     /bound_moiety="lac repressor encoded by lacI"
                     /note="The lac repressor binds to the lac operator to
                     inhibit transcription in E. coli. This inhibition can be
                     relieved by adding lactose or
                     isopropyl-beta-D-thiogalactopyranoside (IPTG)."
     sig_peptide     5245..5310
                     /gene="pelB (fragment)"
                     /product="leader peptide for secretion"
                     /label=pelB signal sequence
     CDS             5356..5445
                     /codon_start=1
                     /product="two Strep-Tag(R)II moieties connected by a linker
                     for enhanced binding to Strep-Tactin(R), an engineered form
                     of streptavidin (Schmidt et al., 2013)"
                     /label=Twin-Strep-tag
                     /translation="SAWSHPQFEKGGGSGGGSGGSAWSHPQFEK"
ORIGIN
        1 cttggactcc tgttgataga tccagtaatg acctcagaac tccatctgga tttgttcaga
       61 acgctcggtt gccgccgggc gttttttatt ggtgagaatc caggggtccc caataattac
      121 gatttacgta tttaaatgaa ccttgaccga acgcagcggt ggtaacggcg cagtggcggt
      181 tttcatggct tgttatgact gtttttttgg ggtacagtct atgcctcggg catccaagca
      241 gcaagcgcgt tacgccgtgg gtcgatgttt gatgttatgg agcagcaacg atgttacgca
      301 gcagggcagt cgccctaaaa caaagttaaa catcatgagg gaagcggtga tcgccgaagt
      361 atcgactcaa ctatcagagg tagttggcgt catcgagcgc catctcgaac cgacgttgct
      421 ggccgtacat ttgtacggct ccgcagtgga tggcggcctg aagccacaca gtgatattga
      481 tttgctggtt acggtgaccg taaggcttga tgaaacaacg cggcgagctt tgatcaacga
      541 ccttttggaa acttcggctt cccctggaga gagcgagatt ctccgcgctg tagaagtcac
      601 cattgttgtg cacgacgaca tcattccgtg gcgttatcca gctaagcgcg aactgcaatt
      661 tggagaatgg cagcgcaatg acattcttgc aggtatcttc gagccagcca cgatcgacat
      721 tgatctggct atcttgctga caaaagcaag agaacatagc gttgccttgg taggtccagc
      781 ggcggaggaa ctctttgatc cggttcctga acaggatcta tttgaggcgc taaatgaaac
      841 cttaacgcta tggaactcgc cgcccgactg ggctggcgat gagcgaaatg tagtgcttac
      901 gttgtcccgc atttggtaca gcgcagtaac cggcaaaatc gcgccgaagg atgtcgctgc
      961 cgactgggca atggagcgcc tgccggccca gtatcagccc gtcatacttg aagctagaca
     1021 ggcttatctt ggacaagaag aagatcgctt ggcctcgcgc gcagatcagt tggaagaatt
     1081 tgtccactac gtgaaaggcg agatcaccaa ggtagtcggc aaataagaca agggtccttt
     1141 tccgctgcat aaccctgctt cggggtcatt atagcgattt tttcggtata tccatccttt
     1201 ttcgcacgat atacaggatt ttgccaaagg gttcgtgtag actttccttg gtgtatccaa
     1261 cggcgtcagc cgggcaggat aggtgaagta ggcccacccg cgagcgggtg ttccttcttc
     1321 actgtccctt attcgcacct ggcggtgctc aacgggaatc ctgctctgcg aggctggccg
     1381 taggccggcc gcgatgcagg tggctgctga acccccagcc ggaactgacc ccacaaggcc
     1441 ctagcgtttg caatgcacca ggtcatcatt gacccaggcg tgttccacca ggccgctgcc
     1501 tcgcaactct tcgcaggctt cgccgacctg ctcgcgccac ttcttcacgc gggtggaatc
     1561 cgatccgcac atgaggcgga aggtttccag cttgagcggg tacggctccc ggtgcgagct
     1621 gaaatagtcg aacatccgtc gggccgtcgg cgacagcttg cggtacttct cccatatgaa
     1681 tttcgtgtag tggtcgccag caaacagcac gacgatttcc tcgtcgatca ggacctggca
     1741 acgggacgtt ttcttgccac ggtccaggac gcggaagcgg tgcagcagcg acaccgattc
     1801 caggtgccca acgcggtcgg acgtgaagcc catcgccgtc gcctgtaggc gcgacaggca
     1861 ttcctcggcc ttcgtgtaat accggccatt gatcgaccag cccaggtcct ggcaaagctc
     1921 gtagaacgtg aaggtgatcg gctcgccgat aggggtgcgc ttcgcgtact ccaacacctg
     1981 ctgccacacc agttcgtcat cgtcggcccg cagctcgacg ccggtgtagg tgatcttcac
     2041 gtccttgttg acgtggaaaa tgaccttgtt ttgcagcgcc tcgcgcggga ttttcttgtt
     2101 gcgcgtggtg aacagggcag agcgggccgt gtcgtttggc atcgctcgca tcgtgtccgg
     2161 ccacggcgca atatcgaaca aggaaagctg catttccttg atctgctgct tcgtgtgttt
     2221 cagcaacgcg gcctgcttgg cttcgctgac ctgttttgcc aggtcctcgc cggcggtttt
     2281 tcgcttcttg gtcgtcatag ttcctcgcgt gtcgatggtc atcgacttcg ccaaacctgc
     2341 cgcctcctgt tcgagacgac gcgaacgctc cacggcggcc gatggcgcgg gcagggcagg
     2401 gggagccagt tgcacgctgt cgcgctcgat cttggccgta gcttgctgga ctatcgagcc
     2461 gacggactgg aaggtttcgc ggggcgcacg catgacggtg cggcttgcga tggtttcggc
     2521 atcctcggcg gaaaaccccg cgtcgatcag ttcttgcctg tatgccttcc ggtcaaacgt
     2581 ccgattcatt caccctcctt gcgggattgc cccggaatta attccccgga tcgatccgtc
     2641 gatcttgatc ccctgcgcca tcagatcctt ggcggcaaga aagccatcca gtttactttg
     2701 cagggcttcc caaccttacc agagggcgcc ccagctggca attccggttc gcttgctgtc
     2761 cataaaaccg cccagtctag ctatcgccat gtaagcccac tgcaagctac ctgctttctc
     2821 tttgcgcttg cgttttccct tgtccagata gcccagtagc tgacattcat ccggggtcag
     2881 caccgtttct gcggactggc tttctacgtg gctgccattt ttggggtgag gccgttcgcg
     2941 gccgaggggc gcagcccctg gggggatggg gtgccgcgtt agcgggccgg gagggttcga
     3001 gaaggggggg cacccccctt cggcgtgcgc ggtcacgcgc acagggcgca gccctggtta
     3061 aaaacaaggt ttataaatat tggtttaaaa gcaggttaaa agacaggtta gcggtggccg
     3121 aaaaacgggc ggaaaccctt gcaaatgctg gattttctgc ctgtggacag cccctcaaat
     3181 gtcaataggt gcgcccctca tctgtcagca ctctgcccct caagtgtcaa ggatcgcgcc
     3241 cctcatctgt cagtagtcgc gcccctcaag tgtcaatacc gcagggcact tatccccagg
     3301 cttgtccaca tcatctgtgg gaaactcgcg taaaatcagg cgttttcgcc gatttgcgag
     3361 gctggccagc tccacgtcgc cggccgaaat cgagcctgcc cctcatctgt caacgccgcg
     3421 ccgggtgagt cggcccctca agtgtcaacg tccgcccctc atctgtcagt gagggccaag
     3481 ttttccgcga ggtatccaca acgccggcgg ccctacatgg ctctgctgta gtgagtgggt
     3541 tgcgctccgg cagcggtcct gatcccccgc agaaaaaaag gatctcaaga agatcctttg
     3601 atcttttcta cggcgcgccc agctgtctag ggcggcggat ttgtcctact caggagagcg
     3661 ttcaccgaca aacaacagat aaaacgaaag gcccagtctt tcgactgagc ctttcgtttt
     3721 atttgatgcc tttaattaat tgacaccatc gaatggtgca aaacctttcg cggtatggca
     3781 tgatagcgcc cggaagagag tcaattcagg gtggtgaatg tgaaaccagt aacgttatac
     3841 gatgtcgcag agtatgccgg tgtctcttat cagaccgttt cccgcgtggt gaaccaggcc
     3901 agccacgttt ctgcgaaaac gcgggaaaaa gtggaagcgg cgatggcgga gctgaattac
     3961 attcccaacc gcgtggcaca acaactggcg ggcaaacagt cgttgctgat tggcgttgcc
     4021 acctccagtc tggccctgca cgcgccgtcg caaattgtcg cggcgattaa atctcgcgcc
     4081 gatcaactgg gtgccagcgt ggtggtgtcg atggtagaac gaagcggcgt cgaagcctgt
     4141 aaagcggcgg tgcacaatct tctcgcgcaa cgcgtcagtg ggctgatcat taactatccg
     4201 ctggatgacc aggatgccat tgctgtggaa gctgcctgca ctaatgttcc ggcgttattt
     4261 cttgatgtct ctgaccagac acccatcaac agtattattt tctcccatga agacggtacg
     4321 cgactgggcg tggagcatct ggtcgcattg ggtcaccagc aaatcgcgct gttagcgggc
     4381 ccattaagtt ctgtctcggc gcgtctgcgt ctggctggct ggcataaata tctcactcgc
     4441 aatcaaattc agccgatagc ggaacgggaa ggcgactgga gtgccatgtc cggttttcaa
     4501 caaaccatgc aaatgctgaa tgagggcatc gttcccactg cgatgctggt tgccaacgat
     4561 cagatggcgc tgggcgcaat gcgcgccatt accgagtccg ggctgcgcgt tggtgcggat
     4621 atctcggtag tgggatacga cgataccgaa gacagctcat gttatatccc gccgttaacc
     4681 accatcaaac aggattttcg cctgctgggg caaaccagcg tggaccgctt gctgcaactc
     4741 tctcagggcc aggcggtgaa gggcaatcag ctgttgcccg tctcactggt gaaaagaaaa
     4801 accaccctgg cgcccaatac gcaaaccgcc tctccccgcg cgttggccga ttcattaatg
     4861 cagctggcac gacaggtttc ccgactggaa agcgggcagt gagcgcaacg caattaatgt
     4921 aagttagcgc gaattgatct ggtttgacag cttatcatcg actgcacggt gcaccaatgc
     4981 ttctggcgtc aggcagccat cggaagctgt ggtatggctg tgcaggtcgt aaatcactgc
     5041 ataattcgtg tcgctcaagg cgcactcccg ttctggataa tgttttttgc gccgacatca
     5101 taacggttct ggcaaatatt ctgaaatgag ctgttgacaa ttaatcatcc ggctcgtata
     5161 atgtgtggaa ttgtgagcgg ataacaattt cacaccctag gccgcggccg cgcgaattgt
     5221 taactttaag aaggagatat acatatgaag tacctgctgc cgaccgccgc cgccggcctg
     5281 ctgctgctgg ccgcccagcc ggccatggcc gatccgaatt cgagctccgt cgactctaga
     5341 gcggccgcac tcgagagcgc ttggagccac ccgcagttcg agaaaggtgg aggttccgga
     5401 ggtggatcgg gaggttcggc gtggagccac ccgcagttcg aaaaataatg atgaaagctt
     5461 gcggccgcgt cgtgactggg aaaaccctgg cgactagt
//
